Addgene plasmid #155452: CIR1
Purpose: For use in RBP tethering screen
Depositing lab: Eugene Yeo. Depositing organization: University of California, San Diego (UCSD). Publication: Large-scale tethered function assays identify factors that regulate mRNA stability and translation. Luo EC, Nathanson JL, Tan FE, Schwartz JL, Schmok JC, Shankar A, Markmiller S, Yee BA, Sathe S, Pratt GA, Scaletta DB, Ha Y, Hill DE, Aigner S, Yeo GW. Nat Struct Mol Biol. 2020 Oct;27(10):989-1000. doi: 10.1038/s41594-020-0477-6. Epub 2020 Aug 17. PubMed 32807991.
Backbone
  Vector backbone: E2.pEF5-DEST-FL-V5-MCP
  Backbone size w/o insert (bp): 7357
  Vector type: Mammalian Expression
Growth in bacteria
  Bacterial resistance: Ampicillin, 100 μg/mL
  Growth temperature: 37°C
  Growth strain: DH5alpha
  Copy number: High Copy
Gene/Insert
  Gene/Insert name: CIR1 (alt name: Accession: BC015040.1)
  Species: H. sapiens (human)
  Insert size (bp): 609
  Mutation: none
  Entrez Gene: CIR1 (a.k.a. CIR)
  Promoter: EF-1a
  Tag / fusion protein: V5-MCP (C terminal on backbone)
  Cloning method: Gateway Cloning
  Sequencing primers: 5′ TAATACGACTCACTATAGGG; 3′ gctcgagtctagagggc
Resource information
  A portion of this plasmid was derived from a plasmid made by: DNASU Plasmid Repository Center for Personalized Diagnostics Biodesign Institute
Terms and licenses: Academic/Nonprofit Terms; Industry Terms: Not Available to Industry
How to cite: CIR1 was a gift from Eugene Yeo (Addgene plasmid # 155452 ; http://n2t.net/addgene:155452 ; RRID:Addgene_155452)
