[The description below was written by a language model from this plasmid's Addgene catalogue record and pLannotate feature annotations shown in this document.]
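Description:
CIR1 is a mammalian expression plasmid built on the Gateway destination vector E2.pEF5-DEST-FL-V5-MCP. It carries the human CIR1 open reading frame (a 609 bp insert, unmutated, derived in part from an ORF clone collection). CIR1 is a corepressor that links RBPJ to the Sin3–histone deacetylase complex and may also influence splice site choice. The coding sequence lies between attB1 and attB2 sites left by Gateway recombination. It is transcribed from the strong constitutive EF-1α promoter, and a T7 promoter sits just upstream of the insert. Downstream of attB2, a V5 epitope tag and the bacteriophage MS2 coat protein (MCP) are annotated and, per the catalogue entry, form a C-terminal V5-MCP fusion to CIR1. The transcript ends at a bovine growth hormone polyadenylation signal.

MCP binds MS2 stem-loop RNA structures, so the fusion protein can be recruited artificially to a reporter transcript that carries such hairpins. The recorded purpose is an RNA-binding protein tethering screen, in which tethered candidates are tested for effects on mRNA stability and translation. The V5 tag allows detection of the fusion protein.

Elsewhere in the backbone, an FRT site directly precedes a hygromycin resistance gene followed by an SV40 poly(A) signal. This layout is typical of vectors designed for FLP-mediated integration at a genomic FRT site, although the record does not state that use. In bacteria the plasmid replicates from a high-copy ColE1/pUC-type origin and is selected with ampicillin through β-lactamase. The remaining annotations are short fragments, including f1 ori, lac elements, ble and SV40 pieces, and appear to be backbone remnants. The sequenced record is 6,967 nt, which is shorter than the listed 7,357 bp empty backbone, as expected when the Gateway cassette is replaced by a small insert.
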