Features (pLannotate 1.2.2; 25 found; start..end, strand, type, name):
      1..1179    +  promoter       EF-1α promoter: strong constitutive promoter for human elongation factor EF-1α
   1196..1214    +  promoter       T7 promoter: promoter for bacteriophage T7 RNA polymerase
   1294..1311    +  protein_bind   attB1 (fragment): mutant version of attB; core recombination site for the Gateway® BP reaction BP Clonase™
   1317..1799    +  CDS            CIR1 (fragment): CIR1_HUMAN - Also known as CIR. Experimental evidence at protein level: Swiss-Prot protein existence level 1. May modulate splice site selection during alternative splicing of pre-mRNAs (By similarity). Regulates transcription and acts as corepressor for RBPJ. Recruits RBPJ to the Sin3-histone deacetylase complex (HDAC). Required for RBPJ-mediated repression of transcription. From Homo sapiens (Human).
   1825..1923    +  CDS            CIR1 (fragment): CIR1_HUMAN - Also known as CIR. Experimental evidence at protein level: Swiss-Prot protein existence level 1. May modulate splice site selection during alternative splicing of pre-mRNAs (By similarity). Regulates transcription and acts as corepressor for RBPJ. Recruits RBPJ to the Sin3-histone deacetylase complex (HDAC). Required for RBPJ-mediated repression of transcription. From Homo sapiens (Human).
   1925..1948    -  protein_bind   attB2: mutant version of attB; recombination site for the Gateway® BP reaction BP Clonase™
   2073..2114    +  CDS            V5 tag: epitope tag from simian virus 5
   2127..2513    +  CDS            MS2: bacteriophage MS2 coat protein binds to a specific stem-loop structure in the viral RNA (Peabody, 1993)
   2575..2799    +  polyA_signal   bGH poly(A) signal: bovine growth hormone polyadenylation signal
   2803..2824    +  promoter       SV40 promoter (fragment): SV40 enhancer and early promoter
   2845..3078    +  rep_origin     f1 ori (fragment) (sequence partly withheld): f1 bacteriophage origin of replication; arrow indicates direction of (+) strand synthesis
   3083..3130    +  protein_bind   FRT: FLP-mediated recombination occurs in the 8-bp core sequence TCTAGAAA (Turan and Bode, 2011). FLP recombinase from the Saccharomyces cerevisiae 2μ plasmid
   3138..4160    +  CDS            HygR: aminoglycoside phosphotransferase from E. coli; aph(4)-Ia; confers resistance to hygromycin
   4170..4295    +  CDS            ble (fragment): BLE_KLEPN - Experimental evidence at protein level: Swiss-Prot protein existence level 1. Binding protein with a strong affinity to the bleomycin family of antibiotics. Binds to CL990; an antimitotic-antibiotic compound. From Klebsiella pneumoniae.
   4290..4411    +  polyA_signal   SV40 poly(A) signal: SV40 polyadenylation signal
   4484..4500    -  protein_bind   lac operator: The lac repressor binds to the lac operator to inhibit transcription in E. coli. This inhibition can be relieved by adding lactose or isopropyl-β-D-thiogalactopyranoside (IPTG). lac repressor encoded by lacI
   4508..4538    -  promoter       lac promoter: promoter for the E. coli lac operon
   4553..4574    -  protein_bind   CAP binding site: CAP binding activates transcription in the presence of cAMP. E. coli catabolite activator protein
   4587..4679    -  CDS            lacI (fragment): lac repressor; lacI; The lac repressor binds to the lac operator to inhibit transcription in E. coli. This inhibition can be relieved by adding lactose or isopropyl-β-D-thiogalactopyranoside (IPTG).
   4862..5450    -  rep_origin     ori: high-copy-number ColE1/pMB1/pBR322/pUC origin of replication
   5621..6481    -  CDS            AmpR: β-lactamase; bla; confers resistance to ampicillin, carbenicillin, and related antibiotics
   6482..6586    -  promoter       AmpR promoter: bla
   6645..6697    -  misc_feature   bom (fragment): basis of mobility region from pBR322
   6852..6870    +  enhancer       CMV enhancer (fragment): human cytomegalovirus immediate early enhancer
   6895..6961    +  CDS            small t antigen (fragment): SV40 (simian virus 40) small t antigen
>Addgene plasmid #155452 | CIR1 | addgene full sequence | sequence record 317368 | Addgene NGS Result
GGCTCCGGTGCCCGTCAGTGGGCAGAGCGCACATCGCCCACAGTCCCCGAGAAGTTGGGGGGAGGGGTCG
GCAATTGAACCGGTGCCTAGAGAAGGTGGCGCGGGGTAAACTGGGAAAGTGATGTCGTGTACTGGCTCCG
CCTTTTTCCCGAGGGTGGGGGAGAACCGTATATAAGTGCAGTAGTCGCCGTGAACGTTCTTTTTCGCAAC
GGGTTTGCCGCCAGAACACAGGTAAGTGCCGTGTGTGGTTCCCGCGGGCCTGGCCTCTTTACGGGTTATG
GCCCTTGCGTGCCTTGAATTACTTCCACCTGGCTGCAGTACGTGATTCTTGATCCCGAGCTTCGGGTTGG
AAGTGGGTGGGAGAGTTCGAGGCCTTGCGCTTAAGGAGCCCCTTCGCCTCGTGCTTGAGTTGAGGCCTGG
CCTGGGCGCTGGGGCCGCCGCGTGCGAATCTGGTGGCACCTTCGCGCCTGTCTCGCTGCTTTCGATAAGT
CTCTAGCCATTTAAAATTTTTGATGACCTGCTGCGACGCTTTTTTTCTGGCAAGATAGTCTTGTAAATGC
GGGCCAAGATCTGCACACTGGTATTTCGGTTTTTGGGGCCGCGGGCGGCGACGGGGCCCGTGCGTCCCAG
CGCACATGTTCGGCGAGGCGGGGCCTGCGAGCGCGGCCACCGAGAATCGGACGGGGGTAGTCTCAAGCTG
GCCGGCCTGCTCTGGTGCCTGGCCTCGCGCCGCCGTGTATCGCCCCGCCCTGGGCGGCAAGGCTGGCCCG
GTCGGCACCAGTTGCGTGAGCGGAAAGATGGCCGCTTCCCGGCCCTGCTGCAGGGAGCTCAAAATGGAGG
ACGCGGCGCTCGGGAGAGCGGGCGGGTGAGTCACCCACACAAAGGAAAAGGGCCTTTCCGTCCTCAGCCG
TCGCTTCATGTGACTCCACGGAGTACCGGGCGCCGTCCAGGCACCTCGATTAGTTCTCGAGCTTTTGGAG
TACGTCGTCTTTAGGTTGGGGGGAGGGGTTTTATGCGATGGAGTTTCCCCACACTGAGTGGGTGGAGACT
GAAGTTAGGCCAGCTTGGCACTTGATGTAATTCTCCTTGGAATTTGCCCTTTTTGAGTTTGGATCTTGGT
TCATTCTCAAGCCTCAGACAGTGGTTCAAAGTTTTTTTCTTCCATTTCAGGTGTCGTGAGGAATTAGCTT
GGTACTAATACGACTCACTATAGGGAGACCCAAGCTGGCTAGGTAAGCTTGGTACCGAGCTCGGATCCAC
TAGTCCAGTGTGGTGGAATTCTGCAGATATCAACAAGTTTGTACAAAAAAGTTGGCATGGGGAAATCCTT
CGCCAACTTCATGTGCAAGAAAGACTTTCATCCTGCCTCCAAATCCAATATCAAAAAAGTATGGATGGCA
GAACAGAAAATATCATATGATAAGAAGAAACAAGAAGAATTGATGCAGCAATATCTTAAAGAACAAGAAT
CATATGATAATAGATTGCTTATGGGAGATGAACGTGTAAAGAATGGCCTTAATTTCATGTATGAAGCCCC
ACCAGGAGCTAAAAAAGAAAACAAAGAGAAAGAAGAAACAGAAGGAGAGACCGAATACAAATTTGAATGG
CAGAAAGGAGCCCCACGAGAAAAATATGCCAAAGATGACATGAACATCAGAGATCAGCCCTTTGGTATTC
AGGTTCGAAATGTGAGGTGCATTAAATGTCACAAATGGGGTCATGTCAACACAGATCGAGAATGTCCTTT
GTTTGGTCTTTCTGGAATCAATGCAAGTTCGGTTCCCACTGATGGCTCAGATGCTGTGTTACAAATTGAA
GGTTTCTGGGCCATCGATGCACCCCTCGGAGCTAATAGCGGAGATGAGAAACAGTGGGTTTGCACTGAAA
CGAAATGTACTGGGGAGAAACTTGACCGCAAATGCCCAACTTTCTTGTACAAAGTGGTTGATATCCAGCA
CAGTGGCGGCCGCTCGAGTCTAGAGGGCCCGCGGTTCGAAACCAGCGGAGGCGGCGGAAGCGGGGGAGGA
GGCAGCGGCGGAGGCGGCAGCGGGGGCGGCGGAAGCGCTACCGGTAAGCCTATCCCTAACCCTCTCCTCG
GTCTCGATTCTACGCGTACCGGTATGGCTTCTAACTTTACTCAGTTCGTTCTCGTCGACAATGGCGGAAC
TGGCGACGTGACTGTCGCCCCAAGCAACTTCGCTAACGGGGTCGCTGAATGGATCAGCTCTAACTCGCGA
TCACAGGCTTACAAAGTAACCTGTAGCGTTCGTCAGAGCTCTGCGCAGAATCGCAAATACACCATCAAAG
TCGAGGTGCCTAAAGTGGCAACCCAGACTGTTGGTGGTGAAGAGCTTCCTGTAGCCGGATGGAGATCTTA
CTTAAATATGGAACTAACCATTCCAATTTTCGCCACGAATTCCGACTGCGAGCTTATTGTTAAGGCAATG
CAAGGTCTCCTAAAAGATGGAAACCCGATTCCCTCGGCCATCGCGGCCAACTCCGGCATCTACGGAGGTG
GAGGTGGATCTCGTACGGGTTAGTAATGAGTTTAAACCCGCTGATCAGCCTCGACTGTGCCTTCTAGTTG
CCAGCCATCTGTTGTTTGCCCCTCCCCCGTGCCTTCCTTGACCCTGGAAGGTGCCACTCCCACTGTCCTT
TCCTAATAAAATGAGGAAATTGCATCGCATTGTCTGAGTAGGTGTCATTCTATTCTGGGGGGTGGGGTGG
GGCAGGACAGCAAGGGGGAGGATTGGGAAGACAATAGCAGGCATGCTGGGGATGCGGTGGGCTCTATGGC
TTCTGAGGCGGAAAGAACCAGCTGGGGCTCTAGGGGGTATCCCC
[124 nt withheld, positions 2845-2968]
C
[91 nt withheld, positions 2970-3060]
AGGGTGATGGTTCACGTACCTAGAAGTTCCTATTCCGAAGTTCCTATTCTCTAGAAAGTATAGGAACTTC
CTTGGCCAAAAAGCCTGAACTCACCGCGACGTCTGTCGAGAAGTTTCTGATCGAAAAGTTCGACAGCGTC
TCCGACCTGATGCAGCTCTCGGAGGGCGAAGAATCTCGTGCTTTCAGCTTCGATGTAGGAGGGCGTGGAT
ATGTCCTGCGGGTAAATAGCTGCGCCGATGGTTTCTACAAAGATCGTTATGTTTATCGGCACTTTGCATC
GGCCGCGCTCCCGATTCCGGAAGTGCTTGACATTGGGGAATTCAGCGAGAGCCTGACCTATTGCATCTCC
CGCCGTGCACAGGGTGTCACGTTGCAAGACCTGCCTGAAACCGAACTGCCCGCTGTTCTGCAGCCGGTCG
CGGAGGCCATGGATGCGATCGCTGCGGCCGATCTTAGCCAGACGAGCGGGTTCGGCCCATTCGGACCGCA
AGGAATCGGTCAATACACTACATGGCGTGATTTCATATGCGCGATTGCTGATCCCCATGTGTATCACTGG
CAAACTGTGATGGACGACACCGTCAGTGCGTCCGTCGCGCAGGCTCTCGATGAGCTGATGCTTTGGGCCG
AGGACTGCCCCGAAGTCCGGCACCTCGTGCACGCGGATTTCGGCTCCAACAATGTCCTGACGGACAATGG
CCGCATAACAGCGGTCATTGACTGGAGCGAGGCGATGTTCGGGGATTCCCAATACGAGGTCGCCAACATC
TTCTTCTGGAGGCCGTGGTTGGCTTGTATGGAGCAGCAGACGCGCTACTTCGAGCGGAGGCATCCGGAGC
TTGCAGGATCGCCGCGGCTCCGGGCGTATATGCTCCGCATTGGTCTTGACCAACTCTATCAGAGCTTGGT
TGACGGCAATTTCGATGATGCAGCTTGGGCGCAGGGTCGATGCGACGCAATCGTCCGATCCGGAGCCGGG
ACTGTCGGGCGTACACAAATCGCCCGCAGAAGCGCGGCCGTCTGGACCGATGGCTGTGTAGAAGTACTCG
CCGATAGTGGAAACCGACGCCCCAGCACTCGTCCGAGGGCAAAGGAATAGCACGTACTACGAGATTTCGA
TTCCACCGCCGCCTTCTATGAAAGGTTGGGCTTCGGAATCGTTTTCCGGGACGCCGGCTGGATGATCCTC
CAGCGCGGGGATCTCATGCTGGAGTTCTTCGCCCACCCCAACTTGTTTATTGCAGCTTATAATGGTTACA
AATAAAGCAATAGCATCACAAATTTCACAAATAAAGCATTTTTTTCACTGCATTCTAGTTGTGGTTTGTC
CAAACTCATCAATGTATCTTATCATGTCTGTATACCGTCGACCTCTAGCTAGAGCTTGGCGTAATCATGG
TCATAGCTGTTTCCTGTGTGAAATTGTTATCCGCTCACAATTCCACACAACATACGAGCCGGAAGCATAA
AGTGTAAAGCCTGGGGTGCCTAATGAGTGAGCTAACTCACATTAATTGCGTTGCGCTCACTGCCCGCTTT
CCAGTCGGGAAACCTGTCGTGCCAGCTGCATTAATGAATCGGCCAACGCGCGGGGAGAGGCGGTTTGCGT
ATTGGGCGCTCTTCCGCTTCCTCGCTCACTGACTCGCTGCGCTCGGTCGTTCGGCTGCGGCGAGCGGTAT
CAGCTCACTCAAAGGCGGTAATACGGTTATCCACAGAATCAGGGGATAACGCAGGAAAGAACATGTGAGC
AAAAGGCCAGCAAAAGGCCAGGAACCGTAAAAAGGCCGCGTTGCTGGCGTTTTTCCATAGGCTCCGCCCC
CCTGACGAGCATCACAAAAATCGACGCTCAAGTCAGAGGTGGCGAAACCCGACAGGACTATAAAGATACC
AGGCGTTTCCCCCTGGAAGCTCCCTCGTGCGCTCTCCTGTTCCGACCCTGCCGCTTACCGGATACCTGTC
CGCCTTTCTCCCTTCGGGAAGCGTGGCGCTTTCTCATAGCTCACGCTGTAGGTATCTCAGTTCGGTGTAG
GTCGTTCGCTCCAAGCTGGGCTGTGTGCACGAACCCCCCGTTCAGCCCGACCGCTGCGCCTTATCCGGTA
ACTATCGTCTTGAGTCCAACCCGGTAAGACACGACTTATCGCCACTGGCAGCAGCCACTGGTAACAGGAT
TAGCAGAGCGAGGTATGTAGGCGGTGCTACAGAGTTCTTGAAGTGGTGGCCTAACTACGGCTACACTAGA
AGAACAGTATTTGGTATCTGCGCTCTGCTGAAGCCAGTTACCTTCGGAAAAAGAGTTGGTAGCTCTTGAT
CCGGCAAACAAACCACCGCTGGTAGCGGTGGTTTTTTTGTTTGCAAGCAGCAGATTACGCGCAGAAAAAA
AGGATCTCAAGAAGATCCTTTGATCTTTTCTACGGGGTCTGACGCTCAGTGGAACGAAAACTCACGTTAA
GGGATTTTGGTCATGAGATTATCAAAAAGGATCTTCACCTAGATCCTTTTAAATTAAAAATGAAGTTTTA
AATCAATCTAAAGTATATATGAGTAAACTTGGTCTGACAGTTACCAATGCTTAATCAGTGAGGCACCTAT
CTCAGCGATCTGTCTATTTCGTTCATCCATAGTTGCCTGACTCCCCGTCGTGTAGATAACTACGATACGG
GAGGGCTTACCATCTGGCCCCAGTGCTGCAATGATACCGCGAGACCCACGCTCACCGGCTCCAGATTTAT
CAGCAATAAACCAGCCAGCCGGAAGGGCCGAGCGCAGAAGTGGTCCTGCAACTTTATCCGCCTCCATCCA
GTCTATTAATTGTTGCCGGGAAGCTAGAGTAAGTAGTTCGCCAGTTAATAGTTTGCGCAACGTTGTTGCC
ATTGCTACAGGCATCGTGGTGTCACGCTCGTCGTTTGGTATGGCTTCATTCAGCTCCGGTTCCCAACGAT
CAAGGCGAGTTACATGATCCCCCATGTTGTGCAAAAAAGCGGTTAGCTCCTTCGGTCCTCCGATCGTTGT
CAGAAGTAAGTTGGCCGCAGTGTTATCACTCATGGTTATGGCAGCACTGCATAATTCTCTTACTGTCATG
CCATCCGTAAGATGCTTTTCTGTGACTGGTGAGTACTCAACCAAGTCATTCTGAGAATAGTGTATGCGGC
GACCGAGTTGCTCTTGCCCGGCGTCAATACGGGATAATACCGCGCCACATAGCAGAACTTTAAAAGTGCT
CATCATTGGAAAACGTTCTTCGGGGCGAAAACTCTCAAGGATCTTACCGCTGTTGAGATCCAGTTCGATG
TAACCCACTCGTGCACCCAACTGATCTTCAGCATCTTTTACTTTCACCAGCGTTTCTGGGTGAGCAAAAA
CAGGAAGGCAAAATGCCGCAAAAAAGGGAATAAGGGCGACACGGAAATGTTGAATACTCATACTCTTCCT
TTTTCAATATTATTGAAGCATTTATCAGGGTTATTGTCTCATGAGCGGATACATATTTGAATGTATTTAG
AAAAATAAACAAATAGGGGTTCCGCGCACATTTCCCCGAAAAGTGCCACCTGACGTCGACGGATCGGGAG
ATCTCCCGATCCCCTATGGTGCACTCTCAGTACAATCTGCTCTGATGCCGCATAGTTAAGCCAGTATCTG
CTCCCTGCTTGTGTGTTGGAGGTCGCTGAGTAGTGCGCGAGCAAAATTTAAGCTACAACAAGGCAAGGCT
TGACCGACAATTGCATGAAGAATCTGCTTAGGGTTAGGCGTTTTGCGCTGCTTCGCGATGTACGGGCCAG
ATATACGCGTTGACATTGATTATTGACTAGGCTTTTGCAAAAAGCTTTGCAAAGATGGATAAAGTTTTAA
ACAGAGAGGAATCTTTGCAGCTAATGGACCTTCTAGGTCTTGAAAGGAGTGGGAATT
