>Addgene plasmid #155452 | CIR1 | depositor partial sequence | sequence record 300856 | Insert Sequence
ATGGGGAAATCCTTCGCCAACTTCATGTGCAAGAAAGACTTTCATCCTGCCTCCAAATCCAATATCAAAA
AAGTATGGATGGCAGAACAGAAAATATCATATGATAAGAAGAAACAAGAAGAATTGATGCAGCAATATCT
TAAAGAACAAGAATCATATGATAATAGATTGCTTATGGGAGATGAACGTGTAAAGAATGGCCTTAATTTC
ATGTATGAAGCCCCACCAGGAGCTAAAAAAGAAAACAAAGAGAAAGAAGAAACAGAAGGAGAGACCGAAT
ACAAATTTGAATGGCAGAAAGGAGCCCCACGAGAAAAATATGCCAAAGATGACATGAACATCAGAGATCA
GCCCTTTGGTATTCAGGTTCGAAATGTGAGGTGCATTAAATGTCACAAATGGGGTCATGTCAACACAGAT
CGAGAATGTCCTTTGTTTGGTCTTTCTGGAATCAATGCAAGTTCGGTTCCCACTGATGGCTCAGATGCTG
TGTTACAAATTGAAGGTTTCTGGGCCATCGATGCACCCCTCGGAGCTAATAGCGGAGATGAGAAACAGTG
GGTTTGCACTGAAACGAAATGTACTGGGGAGAAACTTGACCGCAAATGA
